Addgene plasmid #55942: mStrawberry-EB3-7
Purpose: Localization: MT End Binding Protein, Excitation: 574, Emission: 596
Depositing lab: Michael Davidson. Depositing organization: Florida State University, Tallahassee.
Backbone
  Vector backbone: mStrawberry
  Backbone size w/o insert (bp): 4750
  Vector type: Mammalian Expression
  Selectable markers: Neomycin (select with G418)
Growth in bacteria
  Bacterial resistance: Kanamycin, 50 μg/mL
  Growth temperature: 37°C
  Growth strain: DH5alpha
  Copy number: High Copy
Gene/Insert
  Gene/Insert name: EB3 (alt name: NM_012326.2)
  Species: H. sapiens (human)
  Entrez Gene: MAPRE3 (a.k.a. EB3, EBF3, EBF3-S, RP3)
  Promoter: CMV
  Tag / fusion protein: mStrawberry
  Cloning method: Unknown
  Sequencing primers: 5′ CMV-F; 3′ SV40pA-R
Terms and licenses: Academic/Nonprofit Terms; Industry Terms: Not Available to Industry
Depositor comments: . Excitation = 574; Emission = 596
How to cite: mStrawberry-EB3-7 was a gift from Michael Davidson (Addgene plasmid # 55942 ; http://n2t.net/addgene:55942 ; RRID:Addgene_55942)
