[The description below was written by a language model from this plasmid's Addgene catalogue record.]
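Description:
mStrawberry-EB3-7 is a mammalian expression plasmid that produces human EB3 (the MAPRE3 gene product, microtubule-associated protein RP/EB family member 3) fused to the red fluorescent protein mStrawberry. It is built on an mStrawberry backbone of about 4.75 kb before the insert is added. It is maintained as a high-copy plasmid in E. coli under kanamycin selection and also carries a neomycin resistance marker, so transfected mammalian cells can be selected with G418 to obtain stable lines. The record does not include a feature map, so the origin of replication and the promoters driving the resistance markers are not specified. The listed sequencing primers do indicate that the expression cassette lies between the CMV promoter and an SV40 polyadenylation signal.

Expression of the fusion is driven by the CMV promoter, a strong constitutive promoter in most mammalian cell types. The record lists mStrawberry as the tag but does not say whether it sits at the N- or C-terminus of EB3. It also does not explain the "7" in the name or describe any linker between the two proteins, and the cloning method is recorded as unknown.

EB3 is a microtubule end-binding protein, and the stated purpose of the construct is localization to that compartment. Fluorescent EB3 fusions are generally used as live-cell markers of growing microtubule plus ends, where they appear as moving comets that report microtubule polymerization dynamics. The fluorophore is recorded with excitation at 574 nm and emission at 596 nm, placing it in the orange-red channel, where it can be combined with green or far-red probes in multicolour imaging.
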