>Addgene plasmid #55942 | mStrawberry-EB3-7 | depositor partial sequence | sequence record 86846 | insert sequence
GACGTCAGATCCGCTAGCGCTACCGGACTCAGATCTCGAGCTCAAGCTTCGAATTCTGCAGTCGACTGCC
ACCATGGCCGTCAATGTGTACTCCACATCTGTGACCAGTGAAAATCTGAGTCGCCATGATATGCTTGCAT
GGGTCAACGACTCCCTGCACCTCAACTATACCAAGATAGAACAGCTTTGTTCAGGGGCAGCCTACTGCCA
GTTCATGGACATGCTCTTCCCCGGCTGTGTGCACTTGAGGAAAGTGAAGTTCCAGGCCAAACTAGAGCAT
GAATACATCCACAACTTCAAGGTGCTGCAAGCAGCTTTCAAGAAGATGGGTGTTGACAAAATCATTCCTG
TAGAGAAATTAGTGAAAGGAAAATTCCAAGATAATTTTGAGTTTATTCAGTGGTTTAAGAAATTCTTTGA
CGCAAACTATGATGGAAAGGATTACAACCCTCTGCTGGCGCGGCAGGGCCAGGACGTAGCGCCACCTCCT
AACCCAGGTGATCAGATCTTCAACAAATCCAAGAAACTCATTGGCACAGCAGTTCCACAGAGGACGTCCC
CCACAGGCCCAAAAAACATGCAGACCTCTGGCCGGCTGAGCAATGTGGCCCCCCCCTGCATTCTCCGGAA
GAATCCTCCATCAGCCCGAAATGGCGGCCATGAGACTGATGCCCAAATTCTTGAACTCAACCAACAGCTG
GTGGACTTGAAGCTGACAGTGGATGGGCTGGAGAAGGAACGTGACTTCTACTTCAGCAAACTTCGTGACA
TCGAGCTCATCTGCCAGGAGCATGAAAGTGAAAACAGCCCTGTTATCTCAGGCATCATTGGCATCCTCTA
TGCCACAGAGGAAGGATTCGCACCCCCTGAGGACGATGAGATTGAAGAGCATCAACAAGAAGACCAGGAC
GAGTACCTGGATCCACCGGTGGCTACCATGGTGAGCAAGGGCGAGGAGAATAACATGGCCATCATCAAGG
AGTTCATGCGCTTCAAGGTGCGCATGGAGGGCTCCGTGAACGGCCACGAGTTCGAGATCGAGGGCGAGGG
CGAGGGCCGCCCCTACGAGGGCACCCAGACCGCCAAGCTGAAGGTGACCAAGGGTGGCCCCCTGCCCTTC
GCCTGGGACATCCTAACCCCCAACTTCACCTACGGCTCCAAGGCCTACGTGAAGCACCCCGCCGACATCC
CCGACTACTTGAAGCTGTCCTTCCCCGAGGGCTTCAAGTGGGAGCGCGTGATGAACTTCGAGGACGGCGG
CGTGGTGACCGTGACCCAGGACTCCTCCCTGCAGGACGGCGAGTTCATCTACAAGGTGAAGCTGCGCGGC
ACCAACTTCCCCTCCGACGGCCCCGTAATGCAGAAGAAGACCATGGGCTGGGAGGCCTCCTCCGAGCGGA
TGTACCCCGAGGACGGCGCCCTGAAGGGCGAGATCAAGATGAGGCTGAAGCTGAAGGACGGCGGCCACTA
CGACGCTGAGGTCAAGACCACCTACAAGGCCAAGAAGCCCGTGCAGCTGCCCGGCGCCTACATCGTCGGC
ATCAAGTTGGACATCACCTCCCACAACGAGGACTACACCATCGTGGAACTGTACGAACGCGCCGAGGGCC
GCCACTCCACCGGCGGCATGGACGAGCTGTACAAGTAAGCGGCCGCGACTCTAGATCATAATCAGCCATA
CCACATGAG
