>Addgene plasmid #55942 | mStrawberry-EB3-7 | addgene partial sequence | sequence record 125653 | mCherry-R 5'-TTGGTCACCTTCAGCTTGG-3'
CCTCGCCCTCGATCTCGAACTCGTGGCCGTTCACGGAGCCCTCCATGCGCACCTTGAAGCGCATGAACTC
CTTGATGATGGCCATGTTATTCTCCTCGCCCTTGCTCACCATGGTAGCCACCGGTGGATCCAGGTACTCG
TCCTGGTCTTCTTGTTGATGCTCTTCAATCTCATCGTCCTCAGGGGGTGCGAATCCTTCCTCTGTGGCAT
AGAGGATGCCAATGATGCCTGAGATAACAGGGCTGTTTTCACTTTCATGCTCCTGGCAGATGAGCTCGAT
GTCACGAAGTTTGCTGAAGTAGAAGTCACGTTCCTTCTCCAGCCCATCCACTGTCAGCTTCAAGTCCACC
AGCTGTTGGTTGAGTTCAAGAATTTGGGCATCAGTCTCATGGCCGCCATTTCGGGCTGATGGAGGATTCT
TCCGGAGAATGCAGGGGGGGGCCACATTGCTCAGCCGGCCAGAGGTCTGCATGTTTTTTGGGCCTGTGGG
GGACGTCCTCTGTGGAACTGCTGTGCCAATGAGTTTCTTGGATTTGTTGAAGATCTGATCACCTGGGTTA
GGAGGTGGCGCTACGTCCTGGCCCTGCCGCGCCAGCAGAGGGTTGTAATCCTTTCCATCATAGTTTGCGT
CAAAGAATTTCTTAAACCACTGAATAAACTCAAAATTATCTTGGAATTTTCCTTTCACTAATTTCTCTAC
AGGAATGATTTTGTCAACACCCATCTTCTTGAAAGCTGCTTGCAGCACCTTGAAGTTGTGGATGTATTCA
TGCTCTAGTTTGGCCTGGAACTTCACTTTCCTCAAGTGCACACAGCCGGGG
